Addgene plasmid #113240: pAW218
Purpose: E. coli expression vector for untagged E. coli Cas1 + Cas2 with CRISPR array, leader IHF binding site flip
Depositing lab: Jennifer Doudna. Depositing organization: University of California, Berkeley. Publication: Structures of the CRISPR genome integration complex. Wright AV, Liu JJ, Knott GJ, Doxzen KW, Nogales E, Doudna JA. Science. 2017 Sep 15;357(6356):1113-1118. doi: 10.1126/science.aao0679. Epub 2017 Jul 20. PubMed 28729350.
Backbone
  Vector backbone: pCDF1b
  Backbone size w/o insert (bp): 4000
  Total vector size (bp): 4909
  Vector type: Bacterial Expression
Growth in bacteria
  Bacterial resistance: Streptomycin, 50 μg/mL
  Growth temperature: 37°C
  Growth strain: DH5alpha
  Copy number: Low Copy
Gene/Insert 1
  Gene/Insert name: Cas1
  Species: E. coli
  Insert size (bp): 924
Gene/Insert 2
  Gene/Insert name: Cas2
  Species: E. coli
  Insert size (bp): 285
Gene/Insert 3
  Gene/Insert name: Leader-repeat
  Species: E. coli
  Insert size (bp): 154
  Mutation: AAAAAATCATTAATTAATAATAGGTTATG->CATAACCTATTATTAATTAATGATTTTTT (IHF binding site flip)
Terms and licenses: Academic/Nonprofit Terms; Industry Terms: Not Available to Industry
How to cite: pAW218 was a gift from Jennifer Doudna (Addgene plasmid # 113240 ; http://n2t.net/addgene:113240 ; RRID:Addgene_113240)
