[The description below was written by a language model from this plasmid's Addgene catalogue record and pLannotate feature annotations shown in this document.]
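Description:
pAW218 is a bacterial expression plasmid built on the pCDF1b backbone for producing untagged E. coli Cas1 and Cas2 alongside a minimal CRISPR array. It replicates from the low-copy CloDF13 (CDF) origin, which is compatible with other common plasmid origins and so allows co-maintenance with additional plasmids. Selection is through the aadA aminoglycoside adenylyltransferase gene (SmR), which confers streptomycin/spectinomycin resistance and is driven here by the bla (AmpR) promoter. The backbone also carries lacI under its own promoter.

Expression runs from a T7 promoter with an adjacent lac operator, making transcription dependent on T7 RNA polymerase and inducible with IPTG. A T7 gene 10 ribosome binding site precedes cas1 (ygbT), with cas2 (ygbF) immediately downstream on the same strand, and a T7 terminator ends the unit. S-tag and SET1 fragments annotated after cas2 appear to be vector remnants, consistent with the proteins being described as untagged.

The third insert is a 154 bp E. coli leader-repeat segment in which the binding site for integration host factor (IHF) in the leader has been replaced by its reverse complement, the "IHF binding site flip". The automated feature table does not annotate this element, so its position and orientation relative to the cas genes cannot be read from the record.

Cas1-Cas2 is the integrase complex that inserts new spacers at the leader-proximal repeat, with IHF binding in the leader helping to direct that integration. The construct therefore appears designed to test how the orientation of the IHF site affects spacer acquisition, in the context of structural and functional work on the CRISPR integration complex.
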