Features (pLannotate 1.2.2; 16 found; start..end, strand, type, name):
      3..27      +  protein_bind   lac operator: The lac repressor binds to the lac operator to inhibit transcription in E. coli. This inhibition can be relieved by adding lactose or isopropyl-β-D-thiogalactopyranoside (IPTG). lac repressor encoded by lacI
     42..64      +  RBS            RBS: efficient ribosome binding site from bacteriophage T7 gene 10 (Olins and Rangwala, 1989)
     77..991     +  CDS            ygbT: CAS1_ECOLI - Also known as cas1. Experimental evidence at protein level: Swiss-Prot protein existence level 1. CRISPR (clustered regularly interspaced short palindromic repeat), is an adaptive immune system that provides protection against mobile genetic elements (viruses, transposable elements and conjugative plasmids) (PubMed:21255106, PubMed:24920831, PubMed:24793649). CRISPR clusters contain sequences complementary to antecedent mobile elements and target invading nucleic acids. CRISPR clusters are transcribed and processed into CRISPR RNA (crRNA). The Cas1-Cas2 complex is involved in CRIS
   1007..1288    +  CDS            ygbF (sequence withheld): CAS2_ECOLI - Also known as cas2. Experimental evidence at protein level: Swiss-Prot protein existence level 1. CRISPR (clustered regularly interspaced short palindromic repeat), is an adaptive immune system that provides protection against mobile genetic elements (viruses, transposable elements and conjugative plasmids) (PubMed:21255106, PubMed:24920831, PubMed:24793649). CRISPR clusters contain sequences complementary to antecedent mobile elements and target invading nucleic acids. CRISPR clusters are transcribed and processed into CRISPR RNA (crRNA). The Cas1-Cas2 complex is involved in CRIS
   1313..1354    +  CDS            S-Tag (fragment): affinity and epitope tag derived from pancreatic ribonuclease A
   1384..1401    +  CDS            SET1 (fragment): solubility-enhancement tag derived from T7 phage gene 10B
   1409..1456    +  terminator     T7 terminator: transcription terminator for bacteriophage T7 RNA polymerase
   1627..2418    -  CDS            SmR: aminoglycoside adenylyltransferase (Murphy, 1985); aadA; confers resistance to spectinomycin and streptomycin
   2419..2510    -  promoter       AmpR promoter: bla
   2558..3296    -  rep_origin     CloDF13 ori: Plasmids containing the CloDF13 (CDF) origin of replication can be propagated in E. coli cells that contain additional plasmids with compatible origins.
   3574..3638    -  CDS            TcR (fragment): tetracycline efflux protein; tet; confers resistance to tetracycline
   3653..3674    -  protein_bind   CAP binding site: CAP binding activates transcription in the presence of cAMP. E. coli catabolite activator protein
   3687..4769    -  CDS            lacI: lac repressor; lacI; The lac repressor binds to the lac operator to inhibit transcription in E. coli. This inhibition can be relieved by adding lactose or isopropyl-β-D-thiogalactopyranoside (IPTG).
   4770..4847    -  promoter       lacI promoter: lacI
   4855..4890    -  CDS            TcR (fragment): tetracycline efflux protein; tet; confers resistance to tetracycline
   4893..2       +  promoter       T7 promoter (across the origin): promoter for bacteriophage T7 RNA polymerase
>Addgene plasmid #113240 | pAW218 | addgene full sequence | sequence record 217755 | Addgene NGS Result
GGGGAATTGTGAGCGGATAACAATTCCCCTGTAGAAATAATTTTGTTTAACTTTAATAAGGAGATATACC
ATGGCGATGACCTGGCTTCCCCTTAATCCCATTCCACTCAAAGATCGCGTCTCCATGATCTTTCTGCAAT
ATGGGCAGATCGATGTAATAGATGGCGCGTTTGTACTTATCGACAAGACAGGGATCCGCACTCATATTCC
TGTTGGCTCGGTTGCCTGCATCATGCTGGAACCTGGTACACGGGTTTCGCATGCAGCTGTACGCCTGGCT
GCGCAAGTTGGAACATTGTTGGTATGGGTGGGGGAAGCGGGCGTTCGTGTTTATGCTTCTGGTCAGCCTG
GAGGTGCGCGTTCAGATAAGCTGCTCTATCAGGCAAAACTTGCTCTGGATGAAGATTTGCGTCTGAAGGT
CGTACGTAAAATGTTTGAACTTCGGTTTGGAGAACCTGCGCCTGCCCGGCGCTCCGTAGAGCAACTCAGA
GGTATAGAAGGCAGTCGCGTGCGGGCAACCTACGCACTTCTGGCGAAGCAATACGGCGTGACATGGAATG
GACGTCGCTACGATCCGAAAGACTGGGAAAAGGGCGATACGATCAACCAATGCATTAGCGCTGCAACTTC
CTGTTTATACGGCGTAACTGAAGCGGCGATACTTGCAGCTGGTTATGCACCAGCTATTGGGTTTGTGCAT
ACAGGAAAGCCTCTTTCCTTTGTTTACGATATTGCAGACATCATTAAATTTGACACTGTTGTACCGAAAG
CTTTTGAGATAGCGCGTCGTAACCCTGGTGAGCCGGACCGGGAAGTCCGTTTGGCGTGCAGGGATATTTT
TCGCAGTAGTAAAACATTAGCCAAATTGATTCCGCTTATAGAGGACGTGCTTGCCGCTGGAGAAATACAA
CCGCCGGCCCCACCTGAAGATGCACAGCCTGTTGCCATTCCGCTTCCTGTTTCACTGGGAGATGCAGGCC
ATCGCTCGAGCTGAAGGAGATATACC
[282 nt withheld, positions 1007-1288]
TGAGCGGCCGCACTCGAGTCTGGTAAAGAAACCGCTGCTGCGAAATTTGAACGCCAGCACATGGACTCGT
CTACTAGCGCAGCTTAATTAACCTAGGCTGCTGCCACCGCTGAGCAATAACTAGCATAACCCCTTGGGGC
CTCTAAACGGGTCTTGAGGGGTTTTTTGCTGAAACCTCAGGCATTTGAGAAGCACACGGTCACACTGCTT
CCGGTAGTCAATAAACCGGTAAACCAGCAATAGACATAAGCGGCTATTTAACGACCCTGCCCTGAACCGA
CGACCGGGTCATCGTGGCCGGATCTTGCGGCCCCTCGGCTTGAACGAATTGTTAGACATTATTTGCCGAC
TACCTTGGTGATCTCGCCTTTCACGTAGTGGACAAATTCTTCCAACTGATCTGCGCGCGAGGCCAAGCGA
TCTTCTTCTTGTCCAAGATAAGCCTGTCTAGCTTCAAGTATGACGGGCTGATACTGGGCCGGCAGGCGCT
CCATTGCCCAGTCGGCAGCGACATCCTTCGGCGCGATTTTGCCGGTTACTGCGCTGTACCAAATGCGGGA
CAACGTAAGCACTACATTTCGCTCATCGCCAGCCCAGTCGGGCGGCGAGTTCCATAGCGTTAAGGTTTCA
TTTAGCGCCTCAAATAGATCCTGTTCAGGAACCGGATCAAAGAGTTCCTCCGCCGCTGGACCTACCAAGG
CAACGCTATGTTCTCTTGCTTTTGTCAGCAAGATAGCCAGATCAATGTCGATCGTGGCTGGCTCGAAGAT
ACCTGCAAGAATGTCATTGCGCTGCCATTCTCCAAATTGCAGTTCGCGCTTAGCTGGATAACGCCACGGA
ATGATGTCGTCGTGCACAACAATGGTGACTTCTACAGCGCGGAGAATCTCGCTCTCTCCAGGGGAAGCCG
AAGTTTCCAAAAGGTCGTTGATCAAAGCTCGCCGCGTTGTTTCATCAAGCCTTACGGTCACCGTAACCAG
CAAATCAATATCACTGTGTGGCTTCAGGCCGCCATCCACTGCGGAGCCGTACAAATGTACGGCCAGCAAC
GTCGGTTCGAGATGGCGCTCGATGACGCCAACTACCTCTGATAGTTGAGTCGATACTTCGGCGATCACCG
CTTCCCTCATACTCTTCCTTTTTCAATATTATTGAAGCATTTATCAGGGTTATTGTCTCATGAGCGGATA
CATATTTGAATGTATTTAGAAAAATAAACAAATAGCTAGCTCACTCGGTCGCTACGCTCCGGGCGTGAGA
CTGCGGCGGGCGCTGCGGACACATACAAAGTTACCCACAGATTCCGTGGATAAGCAGGGGACTAACATGT
GAGGCAAAACAGCAGGGCCGCGCCGGTGGCGTTTTTCCATAGGCTCCGCCCTCCTGCCAGAGTTCACATA
AACAGACGCTTTTCCGGTGCATCTGTGGGAGCCGTGAGGCTCAACCATGAATCTGACAGTACGGGCGAAA
CCCGACAGGACTTAAAGATCCCCACCGTTTCCGGCGGGTCGCTCCCTCTTGCGCTCTCCTGTTCCGACCC
TGCCGTTTACCGGATACCTGTTCCGCCTTTCTCCCTTACGGGAAGTGTGGCGCTTTCTCATAGCTCACAC
ACTGGTATCTCGGCTCGGTGTAGGTCGTTCGCTCCAAGCTGGGCTGTAAGCAAGAACTCCCCGTTCAGCC
CGACTGCTGCGCCTTATCCGGTAACTGTTCACTTGAGTCCAACCCGGAAAAGCACGGTAAAACGCCACTG
GCAGCAGCCATTGGTAACTGGGAGTTCGCAGAGGATTTGTTTAGCTAAACACGCGGTTGCTCTTGAAGTG
TGCGCCAAAGTCCGGCTACACTGGAAGGACAGATTTGGTTGCTGTGCTCTGCGAAAGCCAGTTACCACGG
TTAAGCAGTTCCCCAACTGACTTAACCTTCGATCAAACCACCTCCCCAGGTGGTTTTTTCGTTTACAGGG
CAAAAGATTACGCGCAGAAAAAAAGGATCTCAAGAAGATCCTTTGATCTTTTCTACTGAACCGCTCTAGA
TACCTTTTTAATCAATGGATTAAGTACTCTTTAACATAATGGATGTGTTGTTTGTGTGATACTATAAAGT
TGGTAGATTGTGACTGGCTTCATAACCTATTATTAATTAATGATTTTTTTTTAGAGTGTTCCCCGCGCCA
GCGGGGATAAACCGAGCACAAATATCATCGCTCAATCTAGATTTCAGTGCAATTTATCTCTTCAAATGTA
GCACCTGAAGTCAGCCCCATACGATATAAGTTGTAATTCTCATGTTAGTCATGCCCCGCGCCCACCGGAA
GGAGCTGACTGGGTTGAAGGCTCTCAAGGGCATCGGTCGAGATCCCGGTGCCTAATGAGTGAGCTAACTT
ACATTAATTGCGTTGCGCTCACTGCCCGCTTTCCAGTCGGGAAACCTGTCGTGCCAGCTGCATTAATGAA
TCGGCCAACGCGCGGGGAGAGGCGGTTTGCGTATTGGGCGCCAGGGTGGTTTTTCTTTTCACCAGTGAGA
CGGGCAACAGCTGATTGCCCTTCACCGCCTGGCCCTGAGAGAGTTGCAGCAAGCGGTCCACGCTGGTTTG
CCCCAGCAGGCGAAAATCCTGTTTGATGGTGGTTAACGGCGGGATATAACATGAGCTGTCTTCGGTATCG
TCGTATCCCACTACCGAGATGTCCGCACCAACGCGCAGCCCGGACTCGGTAATGGCGCGCATTGCGCCCA
GCGCCATCTGATCGTTGGCAACCAGCATCGCAGTGGGAACGATGCCCTCATTCAGCATTTGCATGGTTTG
TTGAAAACCGGACATGGCACTCCAGTCGCCTTCCCGTTCCGCTATCGGCTGAATTTGATTGCGAGTGAGA
TATTTATGCCAGCCAGCCAGACGCAGACGCGCCGAGACAGAACTTAATGGGCCCGCTAACAGCGCGATTT
GCTGGTGACCCAATGCGACCAGATGCTCCACGCCCAGTCGCGTACCGTCTTCATGGGAGAAAATAATACT
GTTGATGGGTGTCTGGTCAGAGACATCAAGAAATAACGCCGGAACATTAGTGCAGGCAGCTTCCACAGCA
ATGGCATCCTGGTCATCCAGCGGATAGTTAATGATCAGCCCACTGACGCGTTGCGCGAGAAGATTGTGCA
CCGCCGCTTTACAGGCTTCGACGCCGCTTCGTTCTACCATCGACACCACCACGCTGGCACCCAGTTGATC
GGCGCGAGATTTAATCGCCGCGACAATTTGCGACGGCGCGTGCAGGGCCAGACTGGAGGTGGCAACGCCA
ATCAGCAACGACTGTTTGCCCGCCAGTTGTTGTGCCACGCGGTTGGGAATGTAATTCAGCTCCGCCATCG
CCGCTTCCACTTTTTCCCGCGTTTTCGCAGAAACGTGGCTGGCCTGGTTCACCACGCGGGAAACGGTCTG
ATAAGAGACACCGGCATACTCTGCGACATCGTATAACGTTACTGGTTTCACATTCACCACCCTGAATTGA
CTCTCTTCCGGGCGCTATCATGCCATACCGCGAAAGGTTTTGCGCCATTCGATGGTGTCCGGGATCTCGA
CGCTCTCCCTTATGCGACTCCTGCATTAGGAAATTAATACGACTCACTATA
